>Addgene plasmid #112520 | pCON1-ProB.mCherry | depositor full sequence | sequence record 211973 | Full Sequence
TTCGAGCTCGGTACCCGGGCACAGCTAACACCACGTCGTCCCTATCTGCTGCCCTAGGTCTATGAGTGGT
TGCTGGATAACTTTACGGGCATGCATAAGGCTCGTAATATATATTCAGGGAGACCACAACGGTTTCCCTC
TACAAATAATTTTGTTTAACTTTTACTAGAGTCACACAGGAAAGTACTAGTCTAGATTTAAGAAGGAGAT
ATACATATGGTGAGCAAGGGCGAGGAGGATAACATGGCCATCATCAAGGAGTTCATGCGCTTCAAGGTGC
ACATGGAGGGCTCCGTGAACGGCCACGAGTTCGAGATCGAGGGCGAGGGCGAGGGCCGCCCCTACGAGGG
CACCCAGACCGCCAAGCTGAAGGTGACCAAGGGTGGCCCCCTGCCCTTCGCCTGGGACATCCTGTCCCCT
CAGTTCATGTACGGCTCCAAGGCCTACGTGAAGCACCCCGCCGACATCCCCGACTACTTGAAGCTGTCCT
TCCCCGAGGGCTTCAAGTGGGAGCGCGTGATGAACTTCGAGGACGGCGGCGTGGTGACCGTGACCCAGGA
CTCCTCCCTGCAGGACGGCGAGTTCATCTACAAGGTGAAGCTGCGCGGCACCAACTTCCCCTCCGACGGC
CCCGTAATGCAGAAGAAGACCATGGGCTGGGAGGCCTCCTCCGAGCGGATGTACCCCGAGGACGGCGCCC
TGAAGGGCGAGATCAAGCAGAGGCTGAAGCTGAAGGACGGCGGCCACTACGACGCTGAGGTCAAGACCAC
CTACAAGGCCAAGAAGCCCGTGCAGCTGCCCGGCGCCTACAACGTCAACATCAAGTTGGACATCACCTCC
CACAACGAGGACTACACCATCGTGGAACAGTACGAACGCGCCGAGGGCCGCCACTCCACCGGCGGCATGG
ACGAGCTGTACAAGTAAGCATGCAAGCTTCCAGGCATCAAATAAAACGAAAGGCTCAGTCGAAAGACTGG
GCCTTTCGTTTTATCTGTTGTTTGTCGGTGAACGCTCTCTACTAGAGTCACACTGGCTCACCTTCGGGTG
GGCCTTTCTGCGTTTATAAAGCTTAATGCGGTAGTTTATCACAGTTAAATTGCTAACGCAGTCAGGCACC
GTGTATGAAATCTAACAATGCGCTCATCGTCATCCTCGGCACCGTCACCCTGGATGCTGTAGGCATAGGC
TTGGTTATGCCGGTACTGCCGGGCCTCTTGCGGGATATCGTCCATTCCGACAGCATCGCCAGTCACTATG
GCGTGCTGCTAGCGCTTTTAGCCGCTTTAGCGGCCTTTCCCCCTACCCGAAGGGTGGGGGCGCGTGTGCA
GCCCCGCAGGGCCTGTCTCGGTCGATCATTCAGCCCGGCTCATCCTTCTGGCGTGGCGGCAGACCGAACA
AGGCGCGGTCGTGGTCGCGTTCAAGGTACGCATCCATTGCCGCCATGAGCCGATCCTCCGGCCACTCGCT
GCTGTTCACCTTGGCCAAAATCATGGCCCCCACCAGCACCTTGCGCCTTGTTTCGTTCTTGCGCTCTTGC
TGCTGTTCCCTTGCCCGCACCCGCTGAATTTCGGCATTGATTCGCGCTCGTTGTTCTTCGAGCTTGGCCA
GCCGATCCGCCGCCTTGTTGCTCCCCTTAACCATCTTGACACCCCATTGTTAATGTGCTGTCTCGTAGGC
TATCATGGAGGCACAGCGGCGGCAATCCCGACCCTACTTTGTAGGGGAGGGCGCACTTACCGGTTTCTCT
TCGAGAAACTGGCCTAACGGCCACCCTTCGGGCGGTGCGCTCTCCGAGGGCCATTGCATGGAGCCGAAAA
GCAAAAGCAACAGCGAGGCAGCATGGCGATTTATCACCTTACGGCGAAAACCGGCAGCAGGTCGGGCGGC
CAATCGGCCAGGGCCAAGGCCGACTACATCCAGCGCGAAGGCAAGTATGCCCGCGACATGGATGAAGTCT
TGCACGCCGAATCCGGGCACATGCCGGAGTTCGTCGAGCGGCCCGCCGACTACTGGGATGCTGCCGACCT
GTATGAACGCGCCAATGGGCGGCTGTTCAAGGAGGTCGAATTTGCCCTGCCGGTCGAGCTGACCCTCGAC
CAGCAGAAGGCGCTGGCGTCCGAGTTCGCCCAGCACCTGACCGGTGCCGAGCGCCTGCCGTATACGCTGG
CCATCCATGCCGGTGGCGGCGAGAACCCGCACTGCCACCTGATGATCTCCGAGCGGATCAATGACGGCAT
CGAGCGGCCCGCCGCTCAGTGGTTCAAGCGGTACAACGGCAAGACCCCGGAGAAGGGCGGGGCACAGAAG
ACCGAAGCGCTCAAGCCCAAGGCATGGCTTGAGCAGACCCGCGAGGCATGGGCCGACCATGCCAACCGGG
CATTAGAGCGGGCTGGCCACGACGCCCGCATTGACCACAGAACACTTGAGGCGCAGGGCATCGAGCGCCT
GCCCGGTGTTCACCTGGGGCCGAACGTGGTGGAGATGGAAGGCCGGGGCATCCGCACCGACCGGGCAGAC
GTGGCCCTGAACATCGACACCGCCAACGCCCAGATCATCGACTTACAGGAATACCGGGAGGCAATAGACC
ATGAACGCAATCGACAGAGTGAAGAAATCCAGAGGCATCAACGAGTTAGCGGAGCAGATCGAACCGCTGG
CCCAGAGCATGGCGACACTGGCCGACGAAGCCCGGCAGGTCATGAGCCAGACCCAGCAGGCCAGCGAGGC
GCAGGCGGCGGAGTGGCTGAAAGCCCAGCGCCAGACAGGGGCGGCATGGGTGGAGCTGGCCAAAGAGTTG
CGGGAGGTAGCCGCCGAGGTGAGCAGCGCCGCGCAGAGCGCCCGGAGCGCGTCGCGGGGGTGGCACTGGA
AGCTATGGCTAACCGTGATGCTGGCTTCCATGATGCCTACGGTGGTGCTGCTGATCGCATCGTTGCTCTT
GCTCGACCTGACGCCACTGACAACCGAGGACGGCTCGATCTGGCTGCGCTTGGTGGCCCGATGAAGAACG
ACAGGACTTTGCAGGCCATAGGCCGACAGCTCAAGGCCATGGGCTGTGAGCGCTCTTCCGCTTCCTCGCT
CACTGACTCGCTGCGCTCGGTCGTTCGGCTGCGGCGAGCGGTATCAGCTCACTCAAAGGCGGTAATACGG
TTATCCACAGAATCAGGGGATAACGCAGGAAAGAACATGTGAGCAAAAGGCCAGCAAAAGGCCAGGAACC
GTAAAAAGGCCGCGTTGCTGGCGTTTTTCCATAGGCTCCGCCCCCCTGACGAGCATCACAAAAATCGACG
CTCAAGTCAGAGGTGGCGAAACCCGACAGGACTATAAAGATACCAGGCGTTTCCCCCTGGAAGCTCCCTC
GTGCGCTCTCCTGTTCCGACCCTGCCGCTTACCGGATACCTGTCCGCCTTTCTCCCTTCGGGAAGCGTGG
CGCTTTCTCATAGCTCACGCTGTAGGTATCTCAGTTCGGTGTAGGTCGTTCGCTCCAAGCTGGGCTGTGT
GCACGAACCCCCCGTTCAGCCCGACCGCTGCGCCTTATCCGGTAACTATCGTCTTGAGTCCAACCCGGTA
AGACACGACTTATCGCCACTGGCAGCAGCCACTGGTAACAGGATTAGCAGAGCGAGGTATGTAGGCGGTG
CTACAGAGTTCTTGAAGTGGTGGCCTAACTACGGCTACACTAGAAGGACAGTATTTGGTATCTGCGCTCT
GCTGAAGCCAGTTACCTTCGGAAAAAGAGTTGGTAGCTCTTGATCCGGCAAACAAACCACCGCTGGTAGC
GGTGGTTTTTTTGTTTGCAAGCAGCAGATTACGCGCAGAAAAAAAGGATCTCAAGAAGATCCTTTGATCT
TTTCTACGGGGTCTGACGCTCAGTGGAACGAAAACTCACGTTAAGGGATTTTGGTCATGAGATTATCAAA
AAGGATCTTCACCTAGATCCTTTTAAATTAAAAATGAAGTTTTAAATCAATCTAAAGTATATATGAGTAA
ACTTGGTCTGACAGTTACCAATGCTTAATCAGTGAGGCACCTATCTCAGCGATCTGTCTATTTCGTTCAT
CCATAGTTGCCTGACTCCCCGTCGTGTAGATAACTACGATACGGGAGGGCTTACCATCTGGCCCCAGTGC
TGCAATGATACCGCGAGACCCACGCTCACCGGCTCCAGATTTATCAGCAATAAACCAGCCAGCCGGAAGG
GCCGAGCGCAGAAGTGGTCCTGCAACTTTATCCGCCTCCATCCAGTCTATTAATTGTTGCCGGGAAGCTA
GAGTAAGTAGTTCGCCAGTTAATAGTTTGCGCAACGTTGTTGCCATTGCTGCAGGCATCGTGGTGTCACG
CTCGTCGTTTGGTATGGCTTCATTCAGCTCCGGTTCCCAACGATCAAGGCGAGTTACATGATCCCCCATG
TTGTGCAAAAAAGCGGTTAGCTCCTTCGGTCCTCCGATCGTTGTCAGAAGTAAGTTGGCCGCAGTGTTAT
CACTCATGGTTATGGCAGCACTGCATAATTCTCTTACTGTCATGCCATCCGTAAGATGCTTTTCTGTGAC
TGGTGAGTACTCAACCAAGTCATTCTGAGAATAGTGTATGCGGCGACCGAGTTGCTCTTGCCCGGCGTCA
ACACGGGATAATACCGCGCCACATAGCAGAACTTTAAAAGTGCTCATCATTGGAAAACGTTCTTCGGGGC
GAAAACTCTCAAGGATCTTACCGCTGTTGAGATCCAGTTCGATGTAACCCACTCGTGCACCCAACTGATC
TTCAGCATCTTTTACTTTCACCAGCGTTTCTGGGTGAGCAAAAACAGGAAGGCAAAATGCCGCAAAAAAG
GGAATAAGGGCGACACGGAAATGTTGAATACTCATACTCTTCCTTTTTCAATATTATTGAAGCATTTATC
AGGGTTATTGTCTCATGAGCGGATACATATTTGAATGTATTTAGAAAAATAAACAAATAGGGGTTCCGCG
CACATTTCCCCGAAAAGTGCCACCTGACGTCTAAGAAACCATTATTATCATGACATTAACCTATAAAAAT
AGGCGTATCACGAGGCCCTTTCGTCTTCAAGAA
Features (pLannotate 1.2.2; 12 found; start..end, strand, type, name):
    217..924     +  CDS            mCherry: mCherry is a basic (constitutively fluorescent) red fluorescent protein published in 2004, derived from Discosoma sp.. It is reported to be a very rapidly-maturing monomer with low acid sensitivity.
    948..1019    +  terminator     rrnB T1 terminator: transcription terminator T1 from the E. coli rrnB gene
   1035..1062    +  terminator     T7Te terminator: phage T7 early transcription terminator
   1125..1276    +  CDS            TcR (fragment): tetracycline efflux protein; tet; confers resistance to tetracycline
   1271..1333    -  rep_origin     RSF1010 oriV (fragment): replication origin of the broad-host-range plasmid RSF1010; requires the RSF1010 RepA/B/C proteins for replication (Scholz et al., 1989)
   1363..1644    -  CDS            mobC: MOBC_ECOLX - Protein predicted: Swiss-Prot protein existence level 4. This protein is essential to promote the specific transfer of the plasmid in the presence of conjugative plasmids. From Escherichia coli.
   1675..1762    +  oriT           RSF1010 oriT: origin of transfer of the broad-host-range plasmid RSF1010 (Scholz et al., 1989)
   1843..3063    +  CDS            mobA (fragment): MOBA2_ECOLX - Also known as repB. Experimental evidence at protein level: Swiss-Prot protein existence level 1. Part of the relaxosome complex that is responsible for plasmid transfer during conjugation. Locally unwinds DNA and catalyzes the cleavage of one of the DNA strands at oriT. The cleaved strand is then transferred through the dedicated type IV secretion apparatus. MobA remains covalently linked at the 5' end of the strand, and once in the recipient cell, it probably catalyzes the rejoining of the two ends of the strand, re-forming the circular plasmid DNA. The primase activity of MobA
   3246..3834    -  rep_origin     ori: high-copy-number ColE1/pMB1/pBR322/pUC origin of replication
   4005..4865    -  CDS            AmpR: β-lactamase; bla; confers resistance to ampicillin, carbenicillin, and related antibiotics
   4866..4970    -  promoter       AmpR promoter: bla
   5071..19      +  misc_feature   MCS (fragment) (across the origin): pUC18/19 multiple cloning site
