>Addgene plasmid #112520 | pCON1-ProB.mCherry | addgene full sequence | sequence record 215754 | Addgene NGS Result
TTTACGGGCATGCATAAGGCTCGTAATATATATTCAGGGAGACCACAACGGTTTCCCTCTACAAATAATT
TTGTTTAACTTTTACTAGAGTCACACAGGAAAGTACTAGTCTAGATTTAAGAAGGAGATATACATATGGT
GAGCAAGGGCGAGGAGGATAACATGGCCATCATCAAGGAGTTCATGCGCTTCAAGGTGCACATGGAGGGC
TCCGTGAACGGCCACGAGTTCGAGATCGAGGGCGAGGGCGAGGGCCGCCCCTACGAGGGCACCCAGACCG
CCAAGCTGAAGGTGACCAAGGGTGGCCCCCTGCCCTTCGCCTGGGACATCCTGTCCCCTCAGTTCATGTA
CGGCTCCAAGGCCTACGTGAAGCACCCCGCCGACATCCCCGACTACTTGAAGCTGTCCTTCCCCGAGGGC
TTCAAGTGGGAGCGCGTGATGAACTTCGAGGACGGCGGCGTGGTGACCGTGACCCAGGACTCCTCCCTGC
AGGACGGCGAGTTCATCTACAAGGTGAAGCTGCGCGGCACCAACTTCCCCTCCGACGGCCCCGTAATGCA
GAAGAAGACCATGGGCTGGGAGGCCTCCTCCGAGCGGATGTACCCCGAGGACGGCGCCCTGAAGGGCGAG
ATCAAGCAGAGGCTGAAGCTGAAGGACGGCGGCCACTACGACGCTGAGGTCAAGACCACCTACAAGGCCA
AGAAGCCCGTGCAGCTGCCCGGCGCCTACAACGTCAACATCAAGTTGGACATCACCTCCCACAACGAGGA
CTACACCATCGTGGAACAGTACGAACGCGCCGAGGGCCGCCACTCCACCGGCGGCATGGACGAGCTGTAC
AAGTAAGCATGCAAGCTTCCAGGCATCAAATAAAACGAAAGGCTCAGTCGAAAGACTGGGCCTTTCGTTT
TATCTGTTGTTTGTCGGTGAACGCTCTCTACTAGAGTCACACTGGCTCACCTTCGGGTGGGCCTTTCTGC
GTTTATAAAGCTTTAATGCGGTAGTTTATCACAGTTAAATTGCTAACGCAGTCAGGCACCGTGTATGAAA
TCTAACAATGCGCTCATCGTCATCCTCGGCACCGTCACCCTGGATGCTGTAGGCATAGGCTTGGTTATGC
CGGTACTGCCGGGCCTCTTGCGGGATATCGTCCATTCCGACAGCATCGCCAGTCACTATGGCGTGCTGCT
AGCGCTTTTAGCCGCTTTAGCGGCCTTTCCCCCTACCCGAAGGGTGGGGGCGCGTGTGCAGCCCCGCAGG
GCCTGTCTCGGTCGATCATTCAGCCCGGCTCATCCTTCTGGCGTGGCGGCAGACCGAACAAGGCGCGGTC
GTGGTCGCGTTCAAGGTACGCATCCATTGCCGCCATGAGCCGATCCTCCGGCCACTCGCTGCTGTTCACC
TTGGCCAAAATCATGGCCCCCACCAGCACCTTGCGCCTTGTTTCGTTCTTGCGCTCTTGCTGCTGTTCCC
TTGCCCGCACCCGCTGAATTTCGGCATTGATTCGCGCTCGTTGTTCTTCGAGCTTGGCCAGCCGATCCGC
CGCCTTGTTGCTCCCCTTAACCATCTTGACACCCCATTGTTAATGTGCTGTCTCGTAGGCTATCATGGAG
GCACAGCGGCGGCAATCCCGACCCTACTTTGTAGGGGAGGGCGCACTTACCGGTTTCTCTTCGAGAAACT
GGCCTAACGGCCACCCTTCGGGCGGTGCGCTCTCCGAGGGCCATTGCATGGAGCCGAAAAGCAAAAGCAA
CAGCGAGGCAGCATGGCGATTTATCACCTTACGGCGAAAACCGGCAGCAGGTCGGGCGGCCAATCGGCCA
GGGCCAAGGCCGACTACATCCAGCGCGAAGGCAAGTATGCCCGCGACATGGATGAAGTCTTGCACGCCGA
ATCCGGGCACATGCCGGAGTTCGTCGAGCGGCCCGCCGACTACTGGGATGCTGCCGACCTGTATGAACGC
GCCAATGGGCGGCTGTTCAAGGAGGTCGAATTTGCCCTGCCGGTCGAGCTGACCCTCGACCAGCAGAAGG
CGCTGGCGTCCGAGTTCGCCCAGCACCTGACCGGTGCCGAGCGCCTGCCGTATACGCTGGCCATCCATGC
CGGTGGCGGCGAGAACCCGCACTGCCACCTGATGATCTCCGAGCGGATCAATGACGGCATCGAGCGGCCC
GCCGCTCAGTGGTTCAAGCGGTACAACGGCAAGACCCCGGAGAAGGGCGGGGCACAGAAGACCGAAGCGC
TCAAGCCCAAGGCATGGCTTGAGCAGACCCGCGAGGCATGGGCCGACCATGCCAACCGGGCATTAGAGCG
GGCTGGCCACGACGCCCGCATTGACCACAGAACACTTGAGGCGCAGGGCATCGAGCGCCTGCCCGGTGTT
CACCTGGGGCCGAACGTGGTGGAGATGGAAGGCCGGGGCATCCGCACCGACCGGGCAGACGTGGCCCTGA
ACATCGACACCGCCAACGCCCAGATCATCGACTTACAGGAATACCGGGAGGCAATAGACCATGAACGCAA
TCGACAGAGTGAAGAAATCCAGAGGCATCAACGAGTTAGCGGAGCAGATCGAACCGCTGGCCCAGAGCAT
GGCGACACTGGCCGACGAAGCCCGGCAGGTCATGAGCCAGACCCAGCAGGCCAGCGAGGCGCAGGCGGCG
GAGTGGCTGAAAGCCCAGCGCCAGACAGGGGCGGCATGGGTGGAGCTGGCCAAAGAGTTGCGGGAGGTAG
CCGCCGAGGTGAGCAGCGCCGCGCAGAGCGCCCGGAGCGCGTCGCGGGGGTGGCACTGGAAGCTATGGCT
AACCGTGATGCTGGCTTCCATGATGCCTACGGTGGTGCTGCTGATCGCATCGTTGCTCTTGCTCGACCTG
ACGCCACTGACAACCGAGGACGGCTCGATCTGGCTGCGCTTGGTGGCCCGATGAAGAACGACAGGACTTT
GCAGGCCATAGGCCGACAGCTCAAGGCCATGGGCTGTGAGCGCTCTTCCGCTTCCTCGCTCACTGACTCG
CTGCGCTCGGTCGTTCGGCTGCGGCGAGCGGTATCAGCTCACTCAAAGGCGGTAATACGGTTATCCACAG
AATCAGGGGATAACGCAGGAAAGAACATGTGAGCAAAAGGCCAGCAAAAGGCCAGGAACCGTAAAAAGGC
CGCGTTGCTGGCGTTTTTCCATAGGCTCCGCCCCCCTGACGAGCATCACAAAAATCGACGCTCAAGTCAG
AGGTGGCGAAACCCGACAGGACTATAAAGATACCAGGCGTTTCCCCCTGGAAGCTCCCTCGTGCGCTCTC
CTGTTCCGACCCTGCCGCTTACCGGATACCTGTCCGCCTTTCTCCCTTCGGGAAGCGTGGCGCTTTCTCA
TAGCTCACGCTGTAGGTATCTCAGTTCGGTGTAGGTCGTTCGCTCCAAGCTGGGCTGTGTGCACGAACCC
CCCGTTCAGCCCGACCGCTGCGCCTTATCCGGTAACTATCGTCTTGAGTCCAACCCGGTAAGACACGACT
TATCGCCACTGGCAGCAGCCACTGGTAACAGGATTAGCAGAGCGAGGTATGTAGGCGGTGCTACAGAGTT
CTTGAAGTGGTGGCCTAACTACGGCTACACTAGAAGGACAGTATTTGGTATCTGCGCTCTGCTGAAGCCA
GTTACCTTCGGAAAAAGAGTTGGTAGCTCTTGATCCGGCAAACAAACCACCGCTGGTAGCGGTGGTTTTT
TTGTTTGCAAGCAGCAGATTACGCGCAGAAAAAAAGGATCTCAAGAAGATCCTTTGATCTTTTCTACGGG
GTCTGACGCTCAGTGGAACGAAAACTCACGTTAAGGGATTTTGGTCATGAGATTATCAAAAAGGATCTTC
ACCTAGATCCTTTTAAATTAAAAATGAAGTTTTAAATCAATCTAAAGTATATATGAGTAAACTTGGTCTG
ACAGTTACCAATGCTTAATCAGTGAGGCACCTATCTCAGCGATCTGTCTATTTCGTTCATCCATAGTTGC
CTGACTCCCCGTCGTGTAGATAACTACGATACGGGAGGGCTTACCATCTGGCCCCAGTGCTGCAATGATA
CCGCGAGACCCACGCTCACCGGCTCCAGATTTATCAGCAATAAACCAGCCAGCCGGAAGGGCCGAGCGCA
GAAGTGGTCCTGCAACTTTATCCGCCTCCATCCAGTCTATTAATTGTTGCCGGGAAGCTAGAGTAAGTAG
TTCGCCAGTTAATAGTTTGCGCAACGTTGTTGCCATTGCTGCAGGCATCGTGGTGTCACGCTCGTCGTTT
GGTATGGCTTCATTCAGCTCCGGTTCCCAACGATCAAGGCGAGTTACATGATCCCCCATGTTGTGCAAAA
AAGCGGTTAGCTCCTTCGGTCCTCCGATCGTTGTCAGAAGTAAGTTGGCCGCAGTGTTATCACTCATGGT
TATGGCAGCACTGCATAATTCTCTTACTGTCATGCCATCCGTAAGATGCTTTTCTGTGACTGGTGAGTAC
TCAACCAAGTCATTCTGAGAATAGTGTATGCGGCGACCGAGTTGCTCTTGCCCGGCGTCAACACGGGATA
ATACCGCGCCACATAGCAGAACTTTAAAAGTGCTCATCATTGGAAAACGTTCTTCGGGGCGAAAACTCTC
AAGGATCTTACCGCTGTTGAGATCCAGTTCGATGTAACCCACTCGTGCACCCAACTGATCTTCAGCATCT
TTTACTTTCACCAGCGTTTCTGGGTGAGCAAAAACAGGAAGGCAAAATGCCGCAAAAAAGGGAATAAGGG
CGACACGGAAATGTTGAATACTCATACTCTTCCTTTTTCAATATTATTGAAGCATTTATCAGGGTTATTG
TCTCATGAGCGGATACATATTTGAATGTATTTAGAAAAATAAACAAATAGGGGTTCCGCGCACATTTCCC
CGAAAAGTGCCACCTGACGTCTAAGAAACCATTATTATCATGACATTAACCTATAAAAATAGGCGTATCA
CGAGGCCCTTTCGTCTTCAAGAATTCGAGCTCGGTACCCGGGCACAGCTAACACCACGTCGTCCCTATCT
GCTGCCCTAGGTCTATGAGTGGTTGCTGGATAAC
Features (pLannotate 1.2.2; 12 found; start..end, strand, type, name):
    136..843     +  CDS            mCherry: mCherry is a basic (constitutively fluorescent) red fluorescent protein published in 2004, derived from Discosoma sp.. It is reported to be a very rapidly-maturing monomer with low acid sensitivity.
    867..938     +  terminator     rrnB T1 terminator: transcription terminator T1 from the E. coli rrnB gene
    954..981     +  terminator     T7Te terminator: phage T7 early transcription terminator
   1045..1196    +  CDS            TcR (fragment): tetracycline efflux protein; tet; confers resistance to tetracycline
   1191..1253    -  rep_origin     RSF1010 oriV (fragment): replication origin of the broad-host-range plasmid RSF1010; requires the RSF1010 RepA/B/C proteins for replication (Scholz et al., 1989)
   1283..1564    -  CDS            mobC: MOBC_ECOLX - Protein predicted: Swiss-Prot protein existence level 4. This protein is essential to promote the specific transfer of the plasmid in the presence of conjugative plasmids. From Escherichia coli.
   1595..1682    +  oriT           RSF1010 oriT: origin of transfer of the broad-host-range plasmid RSF1010 (Scholz et al., 1989)
   1763..2983    +  CDS            mobA (fragment): MOBA2_ECOLX - Also known as repB. Experimental evidence at protein level: Swiss-Prot protein existence level 1. Part of the relaxosome complex that is responsible for plasmid transfer during conjugation. Locally unwinds DNA and catalyzes the cleavage of one of the DNA strands at oriT. The cleaved strand is then transferred through the dedicated type IV secretion apparatus. MobA remains covalently linked at the 5' end of the strand, and once in the recipient cell, it probably catalyzes the rejoining of the two ends of the strand, re-forming the circular plasmid DNA. The primase activity of MobA
   3166..3754    -  rep_origin     ori: high-copy-number ColE1/pMB1/pBR322/pUC origin of replication
   3925..4785    -  CDS            AmpR: β-lactamase; bla; confers resistance to ampicillin, carbenicillin, and related antibiotics
   4786..4890    -  promoter       AmpR promoter: bla
   4991..5012    +  misc_feature   MCS (fragment): pUC18/19 multiple cloning site
