[The description below was written by a language model from this plasmid's Addgene catalogue record and pLannotate feature annotations shown in this document.]
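Description:
pCON1-ProB.mCherry is a bacterial expression plasmid of about 5.1 kb built on the pFPV-mCherry backbone and designed for constitutive production of the red fluorescent protein mCherry. The synthetic insert consists of the ProB promoter, the mCherry coding sequence and a synthetic terminator module ("synTT"). In the annotated sequence this module appears as the E. coli rrnB T1 terminator followed directly by the phage T7 early (T7Te) terminator, a tandem arrangement that stops read-through from the reporter into the backbone. The ProB promoter is named in the catalogue fields but was not picked up as an annotated feature; it presumably lies in the short unannotated stretch upstream of mCherry. ProB belongs to a set of synthetic constitutive promoters of graded strength, which fits the associated publication's aim of predictable, tunable protein production in Salmonella for host–pathogen interaction studies.

The plasmid is maintained through a ColE1/pMB1-type origin and selected with ampicillin via a β-lactamase gene under its native bla promoter. The annotation tool labels this origin family as high copy, whereas the repository lists the plasmid as low copy; the record does not resolve the difference. The backbone also carries RSF1010-derived mobilization elements: oriT, mobC and a partial mobA, which could permit conjugative transfer when helper functions are supplied. Only a short fragment of RSF1010 oriV is present, along with remnants of a tetracycline resistance gene and a pUC-type multiple cloning site, all apparently non-functional leftovers of earlier cloning. The depositor and repository-sequenced records differ by one nucleotide in length and show the same feature set. Likely uses include fluorescently labelling bacteria at a defined expression level for imaging or infection experiments.
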