Addgene plasmid #112520: pCON1-ProB.mCherry
Purpose: ProB driven mCherry expression with synTT
Depositing lab: Olivia Steele-Mortimer. Depositing organization: National Institute of Allergy and Infectious Diseases (NIAID). Publication: Predictable, Tunable Protein Production in Salmonella for Studying Host-Pathogen Interactions. Cooper KG, Chong A, Starr T, Finn CE, Steele-Mortimer O. Front Cell Infect Microbiol. 2017 Nov 16;7:475. doi: 10.3389/fcimb.2017.00475. eCollection 2017. PubMed 29201859.
Backbone
  Vector backbone: pFPV-mCherry
  Vector type: Bacterial Expression
Growth in bacteria
  Bacterial resistance: Ampicillin, 100 μg/mL
  Growth temperature: 37°C
  Growth strain: DH5alpha
  Copy number: Low Copy
Gene/Insert
  Gene/Insert name: ProB mCherry TT
  Species: Synthetic
  Promoter: ProB
  Cloning method: Restriction Enzyme; 5′ cloning site unknown (unknown if destroyed)
Terms and licenses: Academic/Nonprofit Terms; Industry Terms: Not Available to Industry
How to cite: pCON1-ProB.mCherry was a gift from Olivia Steele-Mortimer (Addgene plasmid # 112520 ; http://n2t.net/addgene:112520 ; RRID:Addgene_112520)
